Addgene plasmid #192271: TERTp124_Gluc_CCR5
Purpose: Donor template for insertion of hTERT promoter (-124 C to T) driven Gaussia luciferase reporter
Depositing lab: Shantanu Chowdhury. Depositing organization: Institute of Genomics and Integrative Biology (CSIR-IGIB). Publication: Human telomerase is directly regulated by non-telomeric TRF2-G-quadruplex interaction. Sharma S, Mukherjee AK, Roy SS, Bagri S, Lier S, Verma M, Sengupta A, Kumar M, Nesse G, Pandey DP, Chowdhury S. Cell Rep. 2021 May 18;35(7):109154. doi: 10.1016/j.celrep.2021.109154. PubMed 34010660.
Backbone
  Vector backbone: AY10_pS.Donor.R5.TS
  Backbone manufacturer: Manuel A.F.V. Goncalves
  Vector type: CRISPR
Growth in bacteria
  Bacterial resistance: Ampicillin, 100 μg/mL
  Growth temperature: 37°C
  Growth strain: DH5alpha
  Copy number: High Copy
Gene/Insert
  Gene/Insert name: Promoter Reporter Insert within donor template (alt name: Gaussia luciferase reporter)
  Species: H. sapiens (human)
  Insert size (bp): 1309
  Mutation: -124 C to T
  Promoter: TERT promoter driving expression of gaussia
  Cloning method: Restriction Enzyme; 5′ cloning site BglII (unknown if destroyed); 3′ cloning site XhoI (unknown if destroyed)
  Sequencing primers: 5′ TTTTGGCAGGGCTCCGATGTAT
Terms and licenses: Academic/Nonprofit Terms; Industry Terms: Not Available to Industry
How to cite: TERTp124_Gluc_CCR5 was a gift from Shantanu Chowdhury (Addgene plasmid # 192271 ; http://n2t.net/addgene:192271 ; RRID:Addgene_192271)
