[The description below was written by a language model from this plasmid's Addgene catalogue record and pLannotate feature annotations shown in this document.]
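Description:
TERTp124_Gluc_CCR5 is a CRISPR donor template plasmid built on the AY10_pS.Donor.R5.TS backbone. It is intended to deliver a human TERT promoter-driven Gaussia luciferase reporter into the genome of human cells, with the plasmid name and backbone pointing to the CCR5 locus as the target. It is a 5,867 nt high-copy plasmid maintained in E. coli through a ColE1/pUC-type origin and selected with ampicillin via the β-lactamase gene and its own promoter. Remnants of a pUC-style cloning vector are also annotated, including fragments of lacZα and lacI, the lac promoter and operator, a CAP binding site, and partial bom and rop sequences. These appear to play no role in the reporter function.

The recorded insert (1,309 bp, cloned between BglII and XhoI) is a promoter-reporter cassette in which the hTERT promoter carries the -124 C to T substitution. In the feature table, the human codon-optimized secreted Gaussia luciferase coding sequence is followed by an SV40 polyadenylation signal, with an adjacent short large T antigen fragment that probably derives from the same SV40 segment. The TERT promoter itself is not annotated but presumably lies in the unannotated region upstream of the luciferase. A fragment of the CCR5 coding sequence is detected on one side of the cassette, consistent with a homology arm for insertion at that locus, although the arms are not explicitly annotated. A short match to EEF1AKMT2 downstream of the cassette is unexplained by the record.

Because Gaussia luciferase is secreted, promoter activity can be read from culture medium. The construct therefore allows the mutant TERT promoter to be assayed from a defined chromosomal site, in the context of studies on TERT regulation.
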