Features (pLannotate 1.2.2; 15 found; start..end, strand, type, name):
    117..216     +  misc_feature   bom (fragment): basis of mobility region from pBR322
    222..379     -  CDS            lacZα (fragment): LacZα fragment of β-galactosidase; lacZ fragment
    505..690     -  CDS            CCR5 (fragment): CCR5_HUMAN - Also known as CMKBR5. Experimental evidence at protein level: Swiss-Prot protein existence level 1. (Microbial infection) Acts as a coreceptor (CD4 being the primary receptor) of human immunodeficiency virus-1/HIV-1. From Homo sapiens (Human).
   2270..2827    +  CDS            hGLuc: secreted Gaussia luciferase human codon-optimized
   2851..2972    -  polyA_signal   SV40 poly(A) signal: SV40 polyadenylation signal
   2995..3063    -  CDS            large T antigen (fragment): large T antigen from SV40 (simian virus 40)
   3255..3455    +  CDS            EEF1AKMT2 (fragment): EFMT2_HUMAN - Also known as C10orf138, METTL10 From Homo sapiens (Human).
   3650..3666    -  protein_bind   lac operator: The lac repressor binds to the lac operator to inhibit transcription in E. coli. This inhibition can be relieved by adding lactose or isopropyl-β-D-thiogalactopyranoside (IPTG). lac repressor encoded by lacI
   3674..3704    -  promoter       lac promoter: promoter for the E. coli lac operon
   3719..3740    -  protein_bind   CAP binding site: CAP binding activates transcription in the presence of cAMP. E. coli catabolite activator protein
   3753..3845    -  CDS            lacI (fragment): lac repressor; lacI; The lac repressor binds to the lac operator to inhibit transcription in E. coli. This inhibition can be relieved by adding lactose or isopropyl-β-D-thiogalactopyranoside (IPTG).
   4028..4616    -  rep_origin     ori: high-copy-number ColE1/pMB1/pBR322/pUC origin of replication
   4787..5647    -  CDS            AmpR: β-lactamase; bla; confers resistance to ampicillin, carbenicillin, and related antibiotics
   5648..5752    -  promoter       AmpR promoter: bla
   5847..15      +  CDS            rop (fragment) (across the origin): Rop protein, which maintains plasmids at low copy number; rop
>Addgene plasmid #192271 | TERTp124_Gluc_CCR5 | addgene full sequence | sequence record 380413 | Addgene NGS Result
GGTGAAAACCTCTGACACATGCAGCTCCCGGAGACGGTCACAGCTTGTCTGTAAGCGGATGCCGGGAGCA
GACAAGCCCGTCAGGGCGCGTCAGCGGGTGTTGGCGGGTGTCGGGGCTGGCTTAACTATGCGGCATCAGA
GCAGATTGTACTGAGAGTGCACCATATGCGGTGTGAAATACCGCACAGATGCGTAAGGAGAAAATACCGC
ATCAGGCGCCATTCGCCATTCAGGCTGCGCAACTGTTGGGAAGGGCGATCGGTGCGGGCCTCTTCGCTAT
TACGCCAGCTGGCGAAAGGGGGATGTGCTGCAAGGCGATTAAGTTGGGTAACGCCAGGGTTTTCCCAGTC
ACGACGTTGTAAAACGACGGCCAGTGAATTCGAGCTCGGTACCTCGCGAATGCATCTAGATGACGACCGC
CGGCGTTTGCTGCTAGCTTCCCTGTCCACTAGATGGAGAGCTTGGCTCTGTTGGGGGAATTCATGAAAGC
ACCATCTGTTTAAACTTCAGCCTTTTGCAGTTTATCAGGATGAGGATGACCAGCATGTTGCCCACAAAAC
CAAAGATGAACACCAGTGAGTAGAGCGGAGGCAGGAGGCGGGCTGCGATTTGCTTCACATTGATTTTTTG
GCAGGGCTCCGATGTATAATAATTGATGTCATAGATTGGACTTGACACTTGATAATCCATCTTGTTCCAC
CCTGTGCATAAATAAAAAGTGATCTTTTATAAAGTCCTAGAATGTATTTAGTTGCCCTCCATGAATGCAA
ACTGTTTTATACATCAATAGGTTTTTAATTGCCTACATAGATGTCTACATTGAATTAACTCTCTTTTTGG
CCAAGCAATGAAGTTTTGTAGTGAAGGGAAGGTTTGCTGCTAGCTTCCCTGTCCACTAGATGGAGAAGCT
TGTTAACACGCGTAGATCTCAGCCCAGGGAGGGTGCGAGGCCTGTTCAAATGCTAGCTCCATAAATAAAG
CAATTTCCTCCGGCAGTTTCTGAAAGTAGGAAAGGTTACATTTAAGGTTGCGTTTGTTAGCATTTCAGTG
TTTGCCGACCTCAGCTACAGCATCCCTGCAAGGCCTCGGGAGACCCAGAAGTTTCTCGCCCCTTAGATCC
AAACTTGAGCAACCCGGAGTCTGGATTCCTGGGAAGTCCTCAGCTGTCCTGCGGTTGTGCCGGGGCCCCA
GGTCTGGAGGGGACCAGTGGCCGTGTGGCTTCTACTGCTGGGCTGGAAGTCGGGCCTCCTAGCTCTGCAG
TCCGAGGCTTGGAGCCAGGTGCCTGGACCCCGAGGCTGCCCTCCACCCTGTGCGGGCGGGATGTGACCAG
ATGTTGGCCTCATCTGCCAGACAGAGTGCCGGGGCCCAGGGTCAAGGCCGTTGTGGCTGGTGTGAGGCGC
CCGGTGCGCGGCCAGCAGGAGCGCCTGGCTCCATTTCCCACCCTTTCTCGACGGGACCGCCCCGGTGGGT
GATTAACAGATTTGGGGTGGTTTGCTCATGGTGGGGACCCCTCGCCGCCTGAGAACCTGCAAAGAGAAAT
GACGGGCCTGTGTCAAGGAGCCCAAGTCGCGGGGAAGTGTTGCAGGGAGGCACTCCGGGAGGTCCCGCGT
GCCCGTCCAGGGAGCAATGCGTCCTCGGGTTCGTCCCCAGCCGCGTCTACGCGCCTCCGTCCTCCCCTTC
ACGTCCGGCATTCGTGGTGCCCGGAGCCCGACGCCCCGCGTCCGGACCTGGAGGCAGCCCTGGGTCTCCG
GATCAGGCCAGCGGCCAAAGGGTCGCCGCACGCACCTGTTCCCAGGGCCTCCACATCATGGCCCCTCCCT
CGGGTTACCCCACAGCCTAGGCCGATTCGACCTCTCTCCGCTGGGGCCCTCGCTGGCGTCCCTGCACCCT
GGGAGCGCGAGCGGCGCGCGGGCGGGGAAGCGCGGCCCAGACCCCCGGGTCCGCCCGGAGCAGCTGCGCT
GTCGGGGCCAGGCCGGGCTCCCAGTGGATTCGCGGGCACAGACGCCCAGGACCGCGCTTCCCACGTGGCG
GAGGGACTGGGGACCCGGGCACCCGTCCTGCCCCTTCACCTTCCAGCTCCGCCTCCTCCGCGCGGACCCC
GCCCCGTCCCGACCCCTCCCGGGTCCCCGGCCCAGCCCCTTCCGGGCCCTCCCAGCCCCTCCCCTTCCTT
TCCGCGGCCCCGCCCTCTCCTCGCGGCGCGAGTTTCAGGCAGCGCTGCGTCCTGCTGCGCACGTGGGAAA
GCTTGGTACCGAGCTCGGATCCAGCCACCATGGGAGTCAAAGTTCTGTTTGCCCTGATCTGCATCGCTGT
GGCCGAGGCCAAGCCCACCGAGAACAACGAAGACTTCAACATCGTGGCCGTGGCCAGCAACTTCGCGACC
ACGGATCTCGATGCTGACCGCGGGAAGTTGCCCGGCAAGAAGCTGCCGCTGGAGGTGCTCAAAGAGCTGG
AAGCCAATGCCCGGAAAGCTGGCTGCACCAGGGGCTGTCTGATCTGCCTGTCCCACATCAAGTGCACGCC
CAAGATGAAGAAGTTCATCCCAGGACGCTGCCACACCTACGAAGGCGACAAAGAGTCCGCACAGGGCGGC
ATAGGCGAGGCGATCGTCGACATTCCTGAGATTCCTGGGTTCAAGGACTTGGAGCCCCTGGAGCAGTTCA
TCGCACAGGTCGATCTGTGTGTGGACTGCACAACTGGCTGCCTCAAAGGGCTTGCCAACGTGCAGTGTTC
TGACCTGCTCAAGAAGTGGCTGCCGCAACGCTGTGCGACCTTTGCCAGCAAGATCCAGGGCCAGGTGGAC
AAGATCAAGGGGGCCGGTGGTGACTAAGCGGCCGCTTCGAGCAGACATGATAAGATACATTGATGAGTTT
GGACAAACCACAACTAGAATGCAGTGAAAAAAATGCTTTATTTGTGAAATTTGTGATGCTATTGCTTTAT
TTGTAACCATTATAAGCTGCAATAAACAAGTTAACAACAACAATTGCATTCATTTTATGTTTCAGGTTCA
GGGGGAGGTGTGGGAGGTTTTTTAAAGCAAGTAAAACCTCTACAAATGTGGTACTCGAGACGCGTGCTCT
GTTGGGGGAATTCATGAAAGCACCATCTCACCAAATAAAATCTTGTGCTCTATAGCACCATGGAGTGAAT
GAAGCTTTGACAACAATTTTAAGAAACTGGGTCAAGCATGGTGCAGCTCAGCCTTTTTGTTGTTGTTGTT
GTTGTTGTGAGACAGGGTCTCACTCTGTCGCCCAGGCTGGAGTGCAGTGGCACGATCATGGCTCACTGCA
GCCTGGACCATCCCGGGCTCAAGCAATCCTCTCACCTCACCCCTCCAAGTGGCTGGGGACTACAGGCGCC
ACCACACCAAGCTAATTTTGTTTATTTTTATAGATACAAGATCACACTATGTTGCCCAGGCTGGTCTCGA
ACTCCTGGGCTCAAGCGATCCTCCTGCCTCAGCCTCCTAGAATGCATTTAAATTTTGCTGCTAGCTTCCC
TGTCCACTAGATGGAGAGCTTGGCTCTGTTGGGGGAATTCATGAAAGCACCATCTGCGGCCGCGTCGTAT
CGGATCCCGGGCCCGTCGACTGCAGAGGCCTGCATGCAAGCTTGGCGTAATCATGGTCATAGCTGTTTCC
TGTGTGAAATTGTTATCCGCTCACAATTCCACACAACATACGAGCCGGAAGCATAAAGTGTAAAGCCTGG
GGTGCCTAATGAGTGAGCTAACTCACATTAATTGCGTTGCGCTCACTGCCCGCTTTCCAGTCGGGAAACC
TGTCGTGCCAGCTGCATTAATGAATCGGCCAACGCGCGGGGAGAGGCGGTTTGCGTATTGGGCGCTCTTC
CGCTTCCTCGCTCACTGACTCGCTGCGCTCGGTCGTTCGGCTGCGGCGAGCGGTATCAGCTCACTCAAAG
GCGGTAATACGGTTATCCACAGAATCAGGGGATAACGCAGGAAAGAACATGTGAGCAAAAGGCCAGCAAA
AGGCCAGGAACCGTAAAAAGGCCGCGTTGCTGGCGTTTTTCCATAGGCTCCGCCCCCCTGACGAGCATCA
CAAAAATCGACGCTCAAGTCAGAGGTGGCGAAACCCGACAGGACTATAAAGATACCAGGCGTTTCCCCCT
GGAAGCTCCCTCGTGCGCTCTCCTGTTCCGACCCTGCCGCTTACCGGATACCTGTCCGCCTTTCTCCCTT
CGGGAAGCGTGGCGCTTTCTCATAGCTCACGCTGTAGGTATCTCAGTTCGGTGTAGGTCGTTCGCTCCAA
GCTGGGCTGTGTGCACGAACCCCCCGTTCAGCCCGACCGCTGCGCCTTATCCGGTAACTATCGTCTTGAG
TCCAACCCGGTAAGACACGACTTATCGCCACTGGCAGCAGCCACTGGTAACAGGATTAGCAGAGCGAGGT
ATGTAGGCGGTGCTACAGAGTTCTTGAAGTGGTGGCCTAACTACGGCTACACTAGAAGAACAGTATTTGG
TATCTGCGCTCTGCTGAAGCCAGTTACCTTCGGAAAAAGAGTTGGTAGCTCTTGATCCGGCAAACAAACC
ACCGCTGGTAGCGGTGGTTTTTTTGTTTGCAAGCAGCAGATTACGCGCAGAAAAAAAGGATCTCAAGAAG
ATCCTTTGATCTTTTCTACGGGGTCTGACGCTCAGTGGAACGAAAACTCACGTTAAGGGATTTTGGTCAT
GAGATTATCAAAAAGGATCTTCACCTAGATCCTTTTAAATTAAAAATGAAGTTTTAAATCAATCTAAAGT
ATATATGAGTAAACTTGGTCTGACAGTTACCAATGCTTAATCAGTGAGGCACCTATCTCAGCGATCTGTC
TATTTCGTTCATCCATAGTTGCCTGACTCCCCGTCGTGTAGATAACTACGATACGGGAGGGCTTACCATC
TGGCCCCAGTGCTGCAATGATACCGCGAGACCCACGCTCACCGGCTCCAGATTTATCAGCAATAAACCAG
CCAGCCGGAAGGGCCGAGCGCAGAAGTGGTCCTGCAACTTTATCCGCCTCCATCCAGTCTATTAATTGTT
GCCGGGAAGCTAGAGTAAGTAGTTCGCCAGTTAATAGTTTGCGCAACGTTGTTGCCATTGCTACAGGCAT
CGTGGTGTCACGCTCGTCGTTTGGTATGGCTTCATTCAGCTCCGGTTCCCAACGATCAAGGCGAGTTACA
TGATCCCCCATGTTGTGCAAAAAAGCGGTTAGCTCCTTCGGTCCTCCGATCGTTGTCAGAAGTAAGTTGG
CCGCAGTGTTATCACTCATGGTTATGGCAGCACTGCATAATTCTCTTACTGTCATGCCATCCGTAAGATG
CTTTTCTGTGACTGGTGAGTACTCAACCAAGTCATTCTGAGAATAGTGTATGCGGCGACCGAGTTGCTCT
TGCCCGGCGTCAATACGGGATAATACCGCGCCACATAGCAGAACTTTAAAAGTGCTCATCATTGGAAAAC
GTTCTTCGGGGCGAAAACTCTCAAGGATCTTACCGCTGTTGAGATCCAGTTCGATGTAACCCACTCGTGC
ACCCAACTGATCTTCAGCATCTTTTACTTTCACCAGCGTTTCTGGGTGAGCAAAAACAGGAAGGCAAAAT
GCCGCAAAAAAGGGAATAAGGGCGACACGGAAATGTTGAATACTCATACTCTTCCTTTTTCAATATTATT
GAAGCATTTATCAGGGTTATTGTCTCATGAGCGGATACATATTTGAATGTATTTAGAAAAATAAACAAAT
AGGGGTTCCGCGCACATTTCCCCGAAAAGTGCCACCTGACGTCTAAGAAACCATTATTATCATGACATTA
ACCTATAAAAATAGGCGTATCACGAGGCCCTTTCGTCTCGCGCGTTTCGGTGATGAC
